Addgene plasmid #161104: pDONR221-SLC25A12_STOP
Purpose: Gateway entry clone with codon-optimized ORF sequence for subcloning into custom expression vectors. Contains a STOP codon at the end of the codon-optimized ORF sequence.
Depositing lab: RESOLUTE Consortium & Giulio Superti-Furga. Depositing organization: CeMM Research Center for Molecular Medicine. Publication: The RESOLUTE consortium: unlocking SLC transporters for drug discovery. Superti-Furga G, Lackner D, Wiedmer T, Ingles-Prieto A, Barbosa B, Girardi E, Goldmann U, Gurtl B, Klavins K, Klimek C, Lindinger S, Lineiro-Retes E, Muller AC, Onstein S, Redinger G, Reil D, Sedlyarov V, Wolf G, Crawford M, Everley R, ... Steppan CM. Nat Rev Drug Discov. 2020 Jul;19(7):429-430. doi: 10.1038/d41573-020-00056-6. PubMed 32265506.
Backbone
  Vector backbone: pDONR221
  Backbone manufacturer: ThermoFisher Scientific
  Backbone size w/o insert (bp): 2550
  Vector type: Mammalian Expression
Growth in bacteria
  Bacterial resistance: Kanamycin, 50 μg/mL
  Growth temperature: 37°C
  Growth strain: NEB Stable
  Copy number: High Copy
Gene/Insert
  Gene/Insert name: SLC25A12 (alt name: Aralar)
  Species: H. sapiens (human)
  Insert size (bp): 2037
  Entrez Gene: SLC25A12 (a.k.a. AGC1, ARALAR, DEE39, EIEE39)
  Cloning method: Gateway Cloning
  Sequencing primers: 5′ M13-fwd; 3′ M13-rev
Terms and licenses: Academic/Nonprofit Terms; Industry Terms
Depositor comments: This plasmid contains a STOP codon at the end of the codon-optimized ORF. For the version of this plasmid that does not contain a STOP codon, please see Addgene plasmid 131938 For more information on the full Resolute plasmid collection, please see www.addgene.org/depositor-collections/re-solute/. Please provide your feedback on this plasmid to the RESOLUTE consortium by filling out their RESOLUTE repository feedback form: https://forms.office.com/Pages/ResponsePage.aspx?id=0e05yklzmkS7rjFGQL4N7z4feCLQvEJAmVcOCM_u885UN1JJRko0Ukg4TVQwNTZLOUxPQVJWT1NHUCQlQCN0PWcu
How to cite: pDONR221-SLC25A12_STOP was a gift from RESOLUTE Consortium & Giulio Superti-Furga (Addgene plasmid # 161104 ; http://n2t.net/addgene:161104 ; RRID:Addgene_161104)
