[The description below was written by a language model from this plasmid's Addgene catalogue record and pLannotate feature annotations shown in this document.]
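Description:
pDONR221-SLC25A12_STOP is a Gateway entry clone built in the pDONR221 backbone and carrying a codon-optimized open reading frame for human SLC25A12 (also called Aralar or AGC1). This gene encodes the mitochondrial, calcium-binding carrier that exchanges cytoplasmic glutamate for mitochondrial aspartate across the inner mitochondrial membrane. The plasmid is about 4.6 kb in total, with an insert of roughly 2 kb. It is propagated in E. coli from a high-copy ColE1/pUC-type origin and selected with kanamycin through an aph(3')-Ia resistance gene.

In the annotated sequence the ORF lies between attL1 and attL2, the sites recognised by LR Clonase, so the coding sequence can be moved directionally into any attR-containing destination vector. rrnB T1 and T2 transcription terminators sit upstream of attL1 and insulate the insert from read-through transcription coming from the backbone. A T7 promoter lies just outside attL2 and points back toward the insert, and short lacI and lacZα fragments are backbone remnants with no functional role. M13 forward and reverse priming sites flank the cassette for sequence verification.

Although the repository lists the vector type as mammalian expression, the feature table shows no eukaryotic promoter or polyadenylation signal, so expression depends on the destination vector chosen. Because the ORF ends in a stop codon, this version suits untagged or N-terminally tagged expression; the depositor notes that a companion clone without the stop codon exists, which would allow C-terminal fusions. The plasmid belongs to a consortium collection of solute carrier clones made to support transporter research and drug discovery.
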