Features (pLannotate 1.2.2; 10 found; start..end, strand, type, name):
     82..181     -  protein_bind   attL2: mutant version of attL; recombination site for the Gateway® LR reaction LR Clonase™
    199..217     -  promoter       T7 promoter: promoter for bacteriophage T7 RNA polymerase
    351..1160    +  CDS            KanR: aminoglycoside phosphotransferase; aph(3')-Ia; confers resistance to kanamycin in bacteria or G418 (Geneticin®) in eukaryotes
   1307..1895    +  rep_origin     ori: high-copy-number ColE1/pMB1/pBR322/pUC origin of replication
   2078..2170    +  CDS            lacI (fragment): lac repressor; lacI; The lac repressor binds to the lac operator to inhibit transcription in E. coli. This inhibition can be relieved by adding lactose or isopropyl-β-D-thiogalactopyranoside (IPTG).
   2225..2252    -  terminator     rrnB T2 terminator: transcription terminator T2 from the E. coli rrnB gene
   2384..2427    +  terminator     rrnB T1 terminator: Escherichia coli rrnB; transcription terminator T1 from the E. coli rrnB gene
   2474..2510    -  CDS            lacZα (fragment): LacZα fragment of β-galactosidase; lacZ fragment
   2526..2625    +  protein_bind   attL1: mutant version of attL; recombination site for the Gateway® LR reaction LR Clonase™
   2631..77      +  CDS            SLC25A12 (across the origin): CMC1_HUMAN - Also known as ARALAR1. Experimental evidence at protein level: Swiss-Prot protein existence level 1. Mitochondrial and calcium-binding carrier that catalyzes the calcium-dependent exchange of cytoplasmic glutamate with mitochondrial aspartate across the mitochondrial inner membrane (PubMed:11566871, PubMed:25410934). May have a function in the urea cycle (PubMed:11566871). From Homo sapiens (Human).
>Addgene plasmid #161104 | pDONR221-SLC25A12_STOP | addgene full sequence | sequence record 421010 | Addgene NGS Result
TCGGCCTGTATCTGCCTAAGTTTAAGTCCCCATCTGTGGCCGTGGTGCAGCCCAAGGCCGCCGTGGCCGC
CACCCAGTAAGACCCAGCTTTCTTGTACAAAGTTGGCATTATAAGAAAGCATTGCTTATCAATTTGTTGC
AACGAACAGGTCACTATCAGTCAAAATAAAATCATTATTTGCCATCCAGCTGATATCCCCTATAGTGAGT
CGTATTACATGGTCATAGCTGTTTCCTGGCAGCTCTGGCCCGTGTCTCAAAATCTCTGATGTTACATTGC
ACAAGATAAAAATATATCATCATGAACAATAAAACTGTCTGCTTACATAAACAGTAATACAAGGGGTGTT
ATGAGCCATATTCAACGGGAAACGTCGAGGCCGCGATTAAATTCCAACATGGATGCTGATTTATATGGGT
ATAAATGGGCTCGCGATAATGTCGGGCAATCAGGTGCGACAATCTATCGCTTGTATGGGAAGCCCGATGC
GCCAGAGTTGTTTCTGAAACATGGCAAAGGTAGCGTTGCCAATGATGTTACAGATGAGATGGTCAGACTA
AACTGGCTGACGGAATTTATGCCTCTTCCGACCATCAAGCATTTTATCCGTACTCCTGATGATGCATGGT
TACTCACCACTGCGATCCCCGGAAAAACAGCATTCCAGGTATTAGAAGAATATCCTGATTCAGGTGAAAA
TATTGTTGATGCGCTGGCAGTGTTCCTGCGCCGGTTGCATTCGATTCCTGTTTGTAATTGTCCTTTTAAC
AGCGATCGCGTATTTCGTCTCGCTCAGGCGCAATCACGAATGAATAACGGTTTGGTTGATGCGAGTGATT
TTGATGACGAGCGTAATGGCTGGCCTGTTGAACAAGTCTGGAAAGAAATGCATAAACTTTTGCCATTCTC
ACCGGATTCAGTCGTCACTCATGGTGATTTCTCACTTGATAACCTTATTTTTGACGAGGGGAAATTAATA
GGTTGTATTGATGTTGGACGAGTCGGAATCGCAGACCGATACCAGGATCTTGCCATCCTATGGAACTGCC
TCGGTGAGTTTTCTCCTTCATTACAGAAACGGCTTTTTCAAAAATATGGTATTGATAATCCTGATATGAA
TAAATTGCAGTTTCATTTGATGCTCGATGAGTTTTTCTAATCAGAATTGGTTAATTGGTTGTAACACTGG
CAGAGCATTACGCTGACTTGACGGGACGGCGCAAGCTCATGACCAAAATCCCTTAACGTGAGTTACGCGT
CGTTCCACTGAGCGTCAGACCCCGTAGAAAAGATCAAAGGATCTTCTTGAGATCCTTTTTTTCTGCGCGT
AATCTGCTGCTTGCAAACAAAAAAACCACCGCTACCAGCGGTGGTTTGTTTGCCGGATCAAGAGCTACCA
ACTCTTTTTCCGAAGGTAACTGGCTTCAGCAGAGCGCAGATACCAAATACTGTTCTTCTAGTGTAGCCGT
AGTTAGGCCACCACTTCAAGAACTCTGTAGCACCGCCTACATACCTCGCTCTGCTAATCCTGTTACCAGT
GGCTGCTGCCAGTGGCGATAAGTCGTGTCTTACCGGGTTGGACTCAAGACGATAGTTACCGGATAAGGCG
CAGCGGTCGGGCTGAACGGGGGGTTCGTGCACACAGCCCAGCTTGGAGCGAACGACCTACACCGAACTGA
GATACCTACAGCGTGAGCTATGAGAAAGCGCCACGCTTCCCGAAGGGAGAAAGGCGGACAGGTATCCGGT
AAGCGGCAGGGTCGGAACAGGAGAGCGCACGAGGGAGCTTCCAGGGGGAAACGCCTGGTATCTTTATAGT
CCTGTCGGGTTTCGCCACCTCTGACTTGAGCGTCGATTTTTGTGATGCTCGTCAGGGGGGCGGAGCCTAT
GGAAAAACGCCAGCAACGCGGCCTTTTTACGGTTCCTGGCCTTTTGCTGGCCTTTTGCTCACATGTTCTT
TCCTGCGTTATCCCCTGATTCTGTGGATAACCGTATTACCGCCTTTGAGTGAGCTGATACCGCTCGCCGC
AGCCGAACGACCGAGCGCAGCGAGTCAGTGAGCGAGGAAGCGGAAGAGCGCCCAATACGCAAACCGCCTC
TCCCCGCGCGTTGGCCGATTCATTAATGCAGCTGGCACGACAGGTTTCCCGACTGGAAAGCGGGCAGTGA
GCGCAACGCAATTAATACGCGTACCGCTAGCCAGGAAGAGTTTGTAGAAACGCAAAAAGGCCATCCGTCA
GGATGGCCTTCTGCTTAGTTTGATGCCTGGCAGTTTATGGCGGGCGTCCTGCCCGCCACCCTCCGGGCCG
TTGCTTCACAACGTTCAAATCCGCTCCCGGCGGATTTGTCCTACTCAGGAGAGCGTTCACCGACAAACAA
CAGATAAAACGAAAGGCCCAGTCTTCCGACTGAGCCTTTCGTTTTATTTGATGCCTGGCAGTTCCCTACT
CTCGCGTTAACGCTAGCATGGATGTTTTCCCAGTCACGACGTTGTAAAACGACGGCCAGTCTTAAGCTCG
GGCCCCAAATAATGATTTTATTTTGACTGATAGTGACCTGTTCGTTGCAACACATTGATGAGCAATGCTT
TTTTATAATGCCAACTTTGTACAAAAAAGCAGGCTCCACCATGGCCGTGAAGGTGCAGACCACAAAGAGG
GGCGACCCACACGAGCTGCGCAACATCTTCCTGCAGTACGCCAGCACCGAGGTGGACGGCGAGAGGTATA
TGACACCCGAGGATTTTGTGCAGCGGTACCTGGGCCTGTATAATGATCCCAACTCCAATCCTAAGATCGT
GCAGCTGCTGGCAGGAGTGGCAGACCAGACCAAGGATGGCCTGATCTCTTACCAGGAGTTCCTGGCCTTT
GAGTCCGTGCTGTGCGCCCCTGACTCTATGTTCATCGTGGCCTTCCAGCTGTTTGATAAGTCCGGCAACG
GCGAGGTGACCTTTGAGAATGTGAAGGAGATCTTCGGCCAGACAATCATCCACCACCACATCCCCTTCAA
CTGGGACTGTGAGTTTATCCGGCTGCACTTCGGCCACAACAGAAAGAAGCACCTGAATTATACCGAGTTC
ACACAGTTTCTGCAGGAGCTGCAGCTGGAGCACGCAAGGCAGGCCTTCGCCCTGAAGGATAAGTCTAAGA
GCGGCATGATCAGCGGCCTGGACTTCTCCGATATCATGGTGACCATCAGATCTCACATGCTGACACCCTT
TGTGGAGGAGAATCTGGTGAGCGCCGCAGGAGGATCCATCTCTCACCAGGTGAGCTTCTCCTACTTTAAC
GCCTTCAATTCCCTGCTGAACAATATGGAGCTGGTGCGGAAGATCTATTCTACCCTGGCCGGCACAAGAA
AGGACGTGGAGGTGACCAAGGAGGAGTTCGCACAGAGCGCCATCAGATACGGACAGGTGACACCTCTGGA
GATCGACATCCTGTACCAGCTGGCCGATCTGTATAACGCCTCCGGCAGGCTGACCCTGGCAGATATCGAG
AGGATCGCACCACTGGCAGAGGGCGCCCTGCCTTATAATCTGGCAGAGCTGCAGAGGCAGCAGTCCCCAG
GACTGGGCAGACCCATCTGGCTGCAGATCGCAGAGAGCGCCTACCGGTTCACCCTGGGCTCCGTGGCAGG
AGCAGTGGGAGCAACCGCCGTGTATCCCATCGACCTGGTGAAGACAAGGATGCAGAACCAGAGGGGATCT
GGAAGCGTGGTGGGAGAGCTGATGTACAAGAATTCTTTTGATTGCTTCAAGAAGGTGCTGCGGTACGAGG
GCTTCTTTGGCCTGTATAGAGGCCTGATCCCACAGCTGATCGGAGTGGCACCAGAGAAGGCCATCAAGCT
GACCGTGAACGACTTTGTGAGGGATAAGTTCACACGGAGAGACGGCAGCGTGCCACTGCCAGCAGAGGTG
CTGGCAGGAGGCTGTGCCGGCGGCTCCCAGGTCATCTTCACCAACCCTCTGGAGATCGTGAAGATCAGGC
TGCAGGTGGCAGGAGAGATCACCACAGGACCAAGGGTGTCTGCCCTGAATGTGCTGCGCGACCTGGGCAT
CTTCGGCCTGTACAAGGGCGCCAAGGCCTGCTTTCTGCGCGATATCCCTTTTAGCGCCATCTACTTCCCA
GTGTATGCCCACTGTAAGCTGCTGCTGGCAGATGAGAACGGACACGTGGGAGGCCTGAATCTGCTGGCAG
CAGGAGCAATGGCAGGAGTGCCAGCCGCCAGCCTGGTGACCCCTGCCGACGTGATCAAGACAAGGCTGCA
GGTGGCAGCAAGAGCAGGACAGACCACATACTCTGGCGTGATCGATTGCTTCCGGAAGATCCTGAGAGAG
GAGGGCCCAAGCGCCTTTTGGAAGGGAACCGCAGCAAGGGTGTTTCGCAGCTCCCCACAGTTCGGAGTGA
CCCTGGTGACATACGAGCTGCTGCAGCGGTGGTTTTATATCGACTTCGGAGGCCTGAAGCCAGCAGGATC
TGAGCCTACACCAAAGAGCAGGATCGCAGACCTGCCACCTGCAAACCCTGATCACATCGGAGGATACAGG
CTGGCAACCGCCACATTTGCCGGCATCGAGAATAAGT
